Addgene plasmid #173089: MacroH2A.2-c002
Purpose: Expression of recombinant fusion protein in E. coli
Depositing lab: Lari Lehtiö. Depositing organization: University of Oulu. Publication: A molecular toolbox for ADP-ribosyl binding proteins. Sowa ST, Galera-Prat A, Wazir S, Alanen HI, Maksimainen MM, Lehtio L. Cell Rep Methods. 2021 Dec 20;1(8):100121. doi: 10.1016/j.crmeth.2021.100121. Epub 2021 Nov 11. PubMed 34786571.
Backbone
  Vector backbone: pNIC-CFP
  Vector type: Bacterial Expression
Growth in bacteria
  Bacterial resistance: Kanamycin, 50 μg/mL
  Growth temperature: 37°C
  Growth strain: DH5alpha
  Copy number: Low Copy
Gene/Insert
  Gene/Insert name: MACROH2A2
  Species: H. sapiens (human)
  Mutation: K167-K372
  Entrez Gene: MACROH2A2 (a.k.a. H2AFY2)
  Tag / fusion protein: mCerulean (N terminal on backbone)
  Cloning method: Ligation Independent Cloning
Terms and licenses: Academic/Nonprofit Terms; Industry Terms: Not Available to Industry
Depositor comments: Please visit https://www.biorxiv.org/content/10.1101/2021.05.31.445082v2 for bioRxiv preprint.
How to cite: MacroH2A.2-c002 was a gift from Lari Lehtiö (Addgene plasmid # 173089 ; http://n2t.net/addgene:173089 ; RRID:Addgene_173089)
