[The description below was written by a language model from this plasmid's Addgene catalogue record and pLannotate feature annotations shown in this document.]
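Description:
MacroH2A.2-c002 is a bacterial expression plasmid built on the pNIC-CFP backbone, a pET-style vector, for producing a fluorescent fusion protein in E. coli. It is maintained under kanamycin selection through an aminoglycoside phosphotransferase gene and replicates from a ColE1/pBR322-type origin accompanied by the bom region and the rop gene, which keeps copy number low, consistent with the catalogue listing. An f1 phage origin is also present, and short tetracycline-resistance fragments flanking the lacI region appear to be non-functional remnants of the pBR322 lineage.

The expression cassette consists of a T7 promoter followed by a lac operator and the strong T7 gene 10 ribosome binding site, with a plasmid-borne lacI gene supplying repressor so that transcription depends on T7 RNA polymerase and is inducible with IPTG. The open reading frame begins with mCerulean, a monomeric cyan fluorescent protein, fused at the N-terminus of residues K167–K372 of human MACROH2A2, a histone H2A variant. The insert was introduced by ligation-independent cloning. The annotation tool matched this segment to the mouse orthologue, but the catalogue records the species as human. Downstream of the insert the table shows a partial polyhistidine tag and a fragment of a T7 gene 10-derived solubility tag before the T7 terminator. The record does not state whether these lie in frame with the fusion or are simply backbone sequence beyond its stop codon.

The plasmid belongs to a published toolbox of ADP-ribosyl binding proteins. The record gives its purpose only as recombinant fusion protein expression, and does not describe specific assays using the cyan fluorescent tag.
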