Features (pLannotate 1.2.2; 20 found; start..end, strand, type, name):
     22..736     +  CDS            mCerulean (fragment): enhanced monomeric variant of CFP (Rizzo et al., 2004) mammalian codon-optimized
    778..1401    +  CDS            Macroh2a2 (fragment): H2AW_MOUSE - Also known as H2afy2 H2afy3. Experimental evidence at protein level: Swiss-Prot protein existence level 1. Variant histone H2A which replaces conventional H2A in a subset of nucleosomes where it represses transcription. Nucleosomes wrap and compact DNA into chromatin, limiting DNA accessibility to the cellular machineries which require DNA as a template. Histones thereby play a central role in transcription regulation, DNA repair, DNA replication and chromosomal stability. DNA accessibility is regulated via a complex set of post-translational modifications of histones, also called
   1476..1493    +  CDS            9xHis (fragment): 9xHis affinity tag
   1503..1552    +  CDS            SET1 (fragment): solubility-enhancement tag derived from T7 phage gene 10B
   1560..1607    +  terminator     T7 terminator: transcription terminator for bacteriophage T7 RNA polymerase
   1644..2072    +  rep_origin     f1 ori (sequence partly withheld): f1 bacteriophage origin of replication; arrow indicates direction of (+) strand synthesis
   2125..2182    +  promoter       AmpR promoter (fragment): bla
   2191..3006    -  CDS            KanR: aminoglycoside phosphotransferase; aph(3')-Ia; confers resistance to kanamycin in bacteria or G418 (Geneticin®) in eukaryotes
   3128..3716    +  rep_origin     ori: high-copy-number ColE1/pMB1/pBR322/pUC origin of replication
   3902..4041    -  misc_feature   bom: basis of mobility region from pBR322
   4143..4334    -  CDS            rop: Rop protein, which maintains plasmids at low copy number; rop
   4351..4731    +  CDS            YPB1_ECOLX: Protein predicted: Swiss-Prot protein existence level 4. From Escherichia coli.
   4803..5094    -  CDS            TcR (fragment): tetracycline efflux protein; tet; confers resistance to tetracycline
   5109..5130    -  protein_bind   CAP binding site: CAP binding activates transcription in the presence of cAMP. E. coli catabolite activator protein
   5143..6225    -  CDS            lacI: lac repressor; lacI; The lac repressor binds to the lac operator to inhibit transcription in E. coli. This inhibition can be relieved by adding lactose or isopropyl-β-D-thiogalactopyranoside (IPTG).
   6226..6303    -  promoter       lacI promoter: lacI
   6311..6590    -  CDS            TcR (fragment): tetracycline efflux protein; tet; confers resistance to tetracycline
   6612..6630    +  promoter       T7 promoter: promoter for bacteriophage T7 RNA polymerase
   6631..6655    +  protein_bind   lac operator: The lac repressor binds to the lac operator to inhibit transcription in E. coli. This inhibition can be relieved by adding lactose or isopropyl-β-D-thiogalactopyranoside (IPTG). lac repressor encoded by lacI
   6670..6692    +  RBS            RBS: efficient ribosome binding site from bacteriophage T7 gene 10 (Olins and Rangwala, 1989)
>Addgene plasmid #173089 | MacroH2A.2-c002 | addgene full sequence | sequence record 349906 | Addgene NGS Result
ATGCACCATCATCATCATCATGTGAGCAAGGGCGAGGAGCTGTTCACCGGGGTGGTGCCCATCCTGGTCG
AGCTGGACGGCGACGTAAACGGCCACAGGTTCAGCGTGTCCGGCGAGGGCGAGGGCGATGCCACCTACGG
CAAGCTGACCCTGAAGTTCATCTGCACCACCGGCAAGCTGCCCGTGCCCTGGCCCACCCTCGTGACCACC
CTGACCTGGGGCGTGCAGTGCTTCGCCCGCTACCCCGACCACATGAAGCAGCACGACTTCTTCAAGTCCG
CCATGCCCGAAGGCTACGTCCAGGAGCGTACCATCTTCTTCAAGGACGACGGCAACTACAAGACCCGCGC
CGAGGTGAAGTTCGAGGGCGACACCCTGGTGAACCGCATCGAGCTGAAGGGCATCGACTTCAAGGAGGAC
GGCAACATCCTGGGGCACAAGCTGGAGTACAACGCCATCAGCGACAACGTCTATATCACCGCCGACAAGC
AGAAGAACGGCATCAAGGCCCACTTCAAGATCCGCCACAACATCGAGGACGGCAGCGTGCAGCTCGCCGA
CCACTACCAGCAGAACACCCCCATCGGCGACGGCCCCGTGCTGCTGCCCGACAACCACTACCTGAGCACC
CAGTCCAAGCTGAGCAAAGACCCCAACGAGAAGCGCGATCACATGGTCCTGCTGGAGTTCGTGACCGCCG
CCGGGATCACTCTCGGCATGGACGAGCTGTACAAGTCTTCTGGTGTAGATCTGGGTACCGAGAACTTGTA
CTTCCAATCCATGAAAGAAGGAACTTCAAATTCCACCTCTGAAGATGGGCCAGGGGATGGATTCACCATT
CTGTCTTCTAAGAGCCTTGTTCTGGGACAGAAGCTGTCCTTAACCCAGAGTGACATCAGCCATATTGGCT
CCATGAGAGTGGAGGGCATTGTCCACCCAACCACAGCCGAAATTGACCTCAAAGAAGATATAGGTAAAGC
CTTGGAAAAGGCTGGGGGAAAAGAGTTCTTGGAAACGGTAAAGGAGCTTCGCAAATCCCAAGGCCCTTTG
GAAGTCGCCGAAGCCGCCGTCAGCCAATCCAGTGGACTCGCAGCCAAATTTGTCATCCACTGTCACATCC
CTCAGTGGGGCTCCGACAAATGTGAAGAACAGCTTGAAGAGACCATCAAAAACTGCCTGTCAGCGGCGGA
GGACAAGAAGCTAAAGTCCGTCGCGTTCCCGCCTTTCCCCAGCGGCAGAAACTGCTTTCCCAAACAGACT
GCGGCCCAGGTGACCCTCAAAGCCATCTCAGCCCACTTTGATGACTCGAGCGCGTCCTCGCTGAAGAACG
TGTACTTCCTGCTCTTCGACAGCGAGAGCATCGGCATCTACGTGCAGGAGATGGCCAAGCTCGACGCCAA
GTAAGACGGTCTCCAGTAAAGGTGGATACGGATCCGAATTCGAGCTCCGTCGACAAGCTTGCGGCCGCAC
TCGAGCACCACCACCACCACCACTGAGATCCGGCTGCTAACAAAGCCCGAAAGGAAGCTGAGTTGGCTGC
TGCCACCGCTGAGCAATAACTAGCATAACCCCTTGGGGCCTCTAAACGGGTCTTGAGGGGTTTTTTGCTG
AAAGGAGGAACTATATCCGGATTGGCGAATGGG
[124 nt withheld, positions 1644-1767]
C
[91 nt withheld, positions 1769-1859]
A
[49 nt withheld, positions 1861-1909]
CCTTTGACGTTGGAGTCCACGTTCTTT
[37 nt withheld, positions 1937-1973]
ACCCTATCTCGGTCTATTCTTTTGATTTATAAGGGATTTTGCCGATTTCGGCCTATTGGTTAAAAAATGA
GCTGATTTAACAAAAATTTAACGCGAATTTTAACAAAATATTAACGCTTACAATTTAGGTGGCACTTTTC
GGGGAAATGTGCGCGGAACCCCTATTTGTTTATTTTTCTAAATACATTCAAATATGTATCCGCTCATGAA
TTAATTCTTAGAAAAACTCATCGAGCATCAAATGAAACTGCAATTTATTCATATCAGGATTATCAATACC
ATATTTTTGAAAAAGCCGTTTCTGTAATGAAGGAGAAAACTCACCGAGGCAGTTCCATAGGATGGCAAGA
TCCTGGTATCGGTCTGCGATTCCGACTCGTCCAACATCAATACAACCTATTAATTTCCCCTCGTCAAAAA
TAAGGTTATCAAGTGAGAAATCACCATGAGTGACGACTGAATCCGGTGAGAATGGCAAAAGTTTATGCAT
TTCTTTCCAGACTTGTTCAACAGGCCAGCCATTACGCTCGTCATCAAAATCACTCGCATCAACCAAACCG
TTATTCATTCGTGATTGCGCCTGAGCGAGACGAAATACGCGATCGCTGTTAAAAGGACAATTACAAACAG
GAATCGAATGCAACCGGCGCAGGAACACTGCCAGCGCATCAACAATATTTTCACCTGAATCAGGATATTC
TTCTAATACCTGGAATGCTGTTTTCCCGGGGATCGCAGTGGTGAGTAACCATGCATCATCAGGAGTACGG
ATAAAATGCTTGATGGTCGGAAGAGGCATAAATTCCGTCAGCCAGTTTAGTCTGACCATCTCATCTGTAA
CATCATTGGCAACGCTACCTTTGCCATGTTTCAGAAACAACTCTGGCGCATCGGGCTTCCCATACAATCG
ATAGATTGTCGCACCTGATTGCCCGACATTATCGCGAGCCCATTTATACCCATATAAATCAGCATCCATG
TTGGAATTTAATCGCGGCCTAGAGCAAGACGTTTCCCGTTGAATATGGCTCATAACACCCCTTGTATTAC
TGTTTATGTAAGCAGACAGTTTTATTGTTCATGACCAAAATCCCTTAACGTGAGTTTTCGTTCCACTGAG
CGTCAGACCCCGTAGAAAAGATCAAAGGATCTTCTTGAGATCCTTTTTTTCTGCGCGTAATCTGCTGCTT
GCAAACAAAAAAACCACCGCTACCAGCGGTGGTTTGTTTGCCGGATCAAGAGCTACCAACTCTTTTTCCG
AAGGTAACTGGCTTCAGCAGAGCGCAGATACCAAATACTGTCCTTCTAGTGTAGCCGTAGTTAGGCCACC
ACTTCAAGAACTCTGTAGCACCGCCTACATACCTCGCTCTGCTAATCCTGTTACCAGTGGCTGCTGCCAG
TGGCGATAAGTCGTGTCTTACCGGGTTGGACTCAAGACGATAGTTACCGGATAAGGCGCAGCGGTCGGGC
TGAACGGGGGGTTCGTGCACACAGCCCAGCTTGGAGCGAACGACCTACACCGAACTGAGATACCTACAGC
GTGAGCTATGAGAAAGCGCCACGCTTCCCGAAGGGAGAAAGGCGGACAGGTATCCGGTAAGCGGCAGGGT
CGGAACAGGAGAGCGCACGAGGGAGCTTCCAGGGGGAAACGCCTGGTATCTTTATAGTCCTGTCGGGTTT
CGCCACCTCTGACTTGAGCGTCGATTTTTGTGATGCTCGTCAGGGGGGCGGAGCCTATGGAAAAACGCCA
GCAACGCGGCCTTTTTACGGTTCCTGGCCTTTTGCTGGCCTTTTGCTCACATGTTCTTTCCTGCGTTATC
CCCTGATTCTGTGGATAACCGTATTACCGCCTTTGAGTGAGCTGATACCGCTCGCCGCAGCCGAACGACC
GAGCGCAGCGAGTCAGTGAGCGAGGAAGCGGAAGAGCGCCTGATGCGGTATTTTCTCCTTACGCATCTGT
GCGGTATTTCACACCGCAATGGTGCACTCTCAGTACAATCTGCTCTGATGCCGCATAGTTAAGCCAGTAT
ACACTCCGCTATCGCTACGTGACTGGGTCATGGCTGCGCCCCGACACCCGCCAACACCCGCTGACGCGCC
CTGACGGGCTTGTCTGCTCCCGGCATCCGCTTACAGACAAGCTGTGACCGTCTCCGGGAGCTGCATGTGT
CAGAGGTTTTCACCGTCATCACCGAAACGCGCGAGGCAGCTGCGGTAAAGCTCATCAGCGTGGTCGTGAA
GCGATTCACAGATGTCTGCCTGTTCATCCGCGTCCAGCTCGTTGAGTTTCTCCAGAAGCGTTAATGTCTG
GCTTCTGATAAAGCGGGCCATGTTAAGGGCGGTTTTTTCCTGTTTGGTCACTGATGCCTCCGTGTAAGGG
GGATTTCTGTTCATGGGGGTAATGATACCGATGAAACGAGAGAGGATGCTCACGATACGGGTTACTGATG
ATGAACATGCCCGGTTACTGGAACGTTGTGAGGGTAAACAACTGGCGGTATGGATGCGGCGGGACCAGAG
AAAAATCACTCAGGGTCAATGCCAGCGCTTCGTTAATACAGATGTAGGTGTTCCACAGGGTAGCCAGCAG
CATCCTGCGATGCAGATCCGGAACATAATGGTGCAGGGCGCTGACTTCCGCGTTTCCAGACTTTACGAAA
CACGGAAACCGAAGACCATTCATGTTGTTGCTCAGGTCGCAGACGTTTTGCAGCAGCAGTCGCTTCACGT
TCGCTCGCGTATCGGTGATTCATTCTGCTAACCAGTAAGGCAACCCCGCCAGCCTAGCCGGGTCCTCAAC
GACAGGAGCACGATCATGCGCACCCGTGGGGCCGCCATGCCGGCGATAATGGCCTGCTTCTCGCCGAAAC
GTTTGGTGGCGGGACCAGTGACGAAGGCTTGAGCGAGGGCGTGCAAGATTCCGAATACCGCAAGCGACAG
GCCGATCATCGTCGCGCTCCAGCGAAAGCGGTCCTCGCCGAAAATGACCCAGAGCGCTGCCGGCACCTGT
CCTACGAGTTGCATGATAAAGAAGACAGTCATAAGTGCGGCGACGATAGTCATGCCCCGCGCCCACCGGA
AGGAGCTGACTGGGTTGAAGGCTCTCAAGGGCATCGGTCGAGATCCCGGTGCCTAATGAGTGAGCTAACT
TACATTAATTGCGTTGCGCTCACTGCCCGCTTTCCAGTCGGGAAACCTGTCGTGCCAGCTGCATTAATGA
ATCGGCCAACGCGCGGGGAGAGGCGGTTTGCGTATTGGGCGCCAGGGTGGTTTTTCTTTTCACCAGTGAG
ACGGGCAACAGCTGATTGCCCTTCACCGCCTGGCCCTGAGAGAGTTGCAGCAAGCGGTCCACGCTGGTTT
GCCCCAGCAGGCGAAAATCCTGTTTGATGGTGGTTAACGGCGGGATATAACATGAGCTGTCTTCGGTATC
GTCGTATCCCACTACCGAGATATCCGCACCAACGCGCAGCCCGGACTCGGTAATGGCGCGCATTGCGCCC
AGCGCCATCTGATCGTTGGCAACCAGCATCGCAGTGGGAACGATGCCCTCATTCAGCATTTGCATGGTTT
GTTGAAAACCGGACATGGCACTCCAGTCGCCTTCCCGTTCCGCTATCGGCTGAATTTGATTGCGAGTGAG
ATATTTATGCCAGCCAGCCAGACGCAGACGCGCCGAGACAGAACTTAATGGGCCCGCTAACAGCGCGATT
TGCTGGTGACCCAATGCGACCAGATGCTCCACGCCCAGTCGCGTACCGTCTTCATGGGAGAAAATAATAC
TGTTGATGGGTGTCTGGTCAGAGACATCAAGAAATAACGCCGGAACATTAGTGCAGGCAGCTTCCACAGC
AATGGCATCCTGGTCATCCAGCGGATAGTTAATGATCAGCCCACTGACGCGTTGCGCGAGAAGATTGTGC
ACCGCCGCTTTACAGGCTTCGACGCCGCTTCGTTCTACCATCGACACCACCACGCTGGCACCCAGTTGAT
CGGCGCGAGATTTAATCGCCGCGACAATTTGCGACGGCGCGTGCAGGGCCAGACTGGAGGTGGCAACGCC
AATCAGCAACGACTGTTTGCCCGCCAGTTGTTGTGCCACGCGGTTGGGAATGTAATTCAGCTCCGCCATC
GCCGCTTCCACTTTTTCCCGCGTTTTCGCAGAAACGTGGCTGGCCTGGTTCACCACGCGGGAAACGGTCT
GATAAGAGACACCGGCATACTCTGCGACATCGTATAACGTTACTGGTTTCACATTCACCACCCTGAATTG
ACTCTCTTCCGGGCGCTATCATGCCATACCGCGAAAGGTTTTGCGCCATTCGATGGTGTCCGGGATCTCG
ACGCTCTCCCTTATGCGACTCCTGCATTAGGAAGCAGCCCAGTAGTAGGTTGAGGCCGTTGAGCACCGCC
GCCGCAAGGAATGGTGCATGCAAGGAGATGGCGCCCAACAGTCCCCCGGCCACGGGGCCTGCCACCATAC
CCACGCCGAAACAAGCGCTCATGAGCCCGAAGTGGCGAGCCCGATCTTCCCCATCGGTGATGTCGGCGAT
ATAGGCGCCAGCAACCGCACCTGTGGCGCCGGTGATGCCGGCCACGATGCGTCCGGCGTAGAGGATCGAG
ATCTCGATCCCGCGAAATTAATACGACTCACTATAGGGGAATTGTGAGCGGATAACAATTCCCCTCTAGA
AATAATTTTGTTTAACTTTAAGAAGGAGATATACAT
