>Addgene plasmid #173089 | MacroH2A.2-c002 | depositor partial sequence | sequence record 335864 | K167-K372
ATGCACCATCATCATCATCATGTGAGCAAGGGCGAGGAGCTGTTCACCGGGGTGGTGCCCATCCTGGTCG
AGCTGGACGGCGACGTAAACGGCCACAGGTTCAGCGTGTCCGGCGAGGGCGAGGGCGATGCCACCTACGG
CAAGCTGACCCTGAAGTTCATCTGCACCACCGGCAAGCTGCCCGTGCCCTGGCCCACCCTCGTGACCACC
CTGACCTGGGGCGTGCAGTGCTTCGCCCGCTACCCCGACCACATGAAGCAGCACGACTTCTTCAAGTCCG
CCATGCCCGAAGGCTACGTCCAGGAGCGTACCATCTTCTTCAAGGACGACGGCAACTACAAGACCCGCGC
CGAGGTGAAGTTCGAGGGCGACACCCTGGTGAACCGCATCGAGCTGAAGGGCATCGACTTCAAGGAGGAC
GGCAACATCCTGGGGCACAAGCTGGAGTACAACGCCATCAGCGACAACGTCTATATCACCGCCGACAAGC
AGAAGAACGGCATCAAGGCCCACTTCAAGATCCGCCACAACATCGAGGACGGCAGCGTGCAGCTCGCCGA
CCACTACCAGCAGAACACCCCCATCGGCGACGGCCCCGTGCTGCTGCCCGACAACCACTACCTGAGCACC
CAGTCCAAGCTGAGCAAAGACCCCAACGAGAAGCGCGATCACATGGTCCTGCTGGAGTTCGTGACCGCCG
CCGGGATCACTCTCGGCATGGACGAGCTGTACAAGTCTTCTGGTGTAGATCTGGGTACCGAGAACTTGTA
CTTCCAATCCATGAAAGAAGGAACTTCAAATTCCACCTCTGAAGATGGGCCAGGGGATGGATTCACCATT
CTGTCTTCTAAGAGCCTTGTTCTGGGACAGAAGCTGTCCTTAACCCAGAGTGACATCAGCCATATTGGCT
CCATGAGAGTGGAGGGCATTGTCCACCCAACCACAGCCGAAATTGACCTCAAAGAAGATATAGGTAAAGC
CTTGGAAAAGGCTGGGGGAAAAGAGTTCTTGGAAACGGTAAAGGAGCTTCGCAAATCCCAAGGCCCTTTG
GAAGTCGCCGAAGCCGCCGTCAGCCAATCCAGTGGACTCGCAGCCAAATTTGTCATCCACTGTCACATCC
CTCAGTGGGGCTCCGACAAATGTGAAGAACAGCTTGAAGAGACCATCAAAAACTGCCTGTCAGCGGCGGA
GGACAAGAAGCTAAAGTCCGTCGCGTTCCCGCCTTTCCCCAGCGGCAGAAACTGCTTTCCCAAACAGACT
GCGGCCCAGGTGACCCTCAAAGCCATCTCAGCCCACTTTGATGACTCGAGCGCGTCCTCGCTGAAGAACG
TGTACTTCCTGCTCTTCGACAGCGAGAGCATCGGCATCTACGTGCAGGAGATGGCCAAGCTCGACGCCAA
GTAG
